Addgene plasmid #140738: FUG-T2A-Pten
Purpose: Lentiviral vector to overexpress human PTEN and GFP
Depositing lab: Bryan Luikart. Depositing organization: Dartmouth College and Medical School. Publication: Nuclear Excluded Autism-Associated Phosphatase and Tensin Homolog Mutations Dysregulate Neuronal Growth. Fricano-Kugler CJ, Getz SA, Williams MR, Zurawel AA, DeSpenza T Jr, Frazel PW, Li M, O'Malley AJ, Moen EL, Luikart BW. Biol Psychiatry. 2018 Aug 15;84(4):265-277. doi: 10.1016/j.biopsych.2017.11.025. Epub 2017 Dec 2. PubMed 29373119.
Backbone
  Vector backbone: FUG-Pten
  Backbone size w/o insert (bp): 9248
  Total vector size (bp): 11246
  Modifications to backbone: The following oligos were annealed and cloned into the BsrG1 site of GFP to generate a T2A linker between the GFP-Pten. GTACAAGGAGGGCAGAGGAAGTCTTCTAACATGCGGTGACGTGGAGGAGAATCCCGGCCCTaA GTACTtAGGGCCGGGATTCTCCTCCACGTCACCGCATGTTAGAAGACTTCCTCTGCCCTCCTT
  Vector type: Mammalian Expression, Lentiviral
Growth in bacteria
  Bacterial resistance: Ampicillin, 100 μg/mL
  Growth temperature: 37°C
  Growth strain: NEB Stable
  Copy number: Low Copy
Gene/Insert
  Gene/Insert name: GFP-PTA-PTEN
  Species: H. sapiens (human)
  Insert size (bp): 1998
  Entrez Gene: PTEN (a.k.a. 10q23del, BZS, CWS1, DEC, GLM2, MHAM, MMAC1, PTEN1, PTENbeta, TEP1)
  Promoter: hUbiC
  Tag / fusion protein: none
  Cloning method: Restriction Enzyme; 5′ cloning site BsrG1 (not destroyed); 3′ cloning site BsrG1 (destroyed during cloning)
  Sequencing primers: 5′ GFP Down; 3′ WRE up
Resource information
  A portion of this plasmid was derived from a plasmid made by: Pten insert from Alonzo Ross
Terms and licenses: Academic/Nonprofit Terms; Industry Terms: Not Available to Industry
How to cite: FUG-T2A-Pten was a gift from Bryan Luikart (Addgene plasmid # 140738 ; http://n2t.net/addgene:140738 ; RRID:Addgene_140738)
