[The description below was written by a language model from this plasmid's Addgene catalogue record and pLannotate feature annotations shown in this document.]
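Description:
FUG-T2A-Pten is an HIV-1-based lentiviral transfer plasmid of about 11.2 kb for co-expressing EGFP and human PTEN in mammalian cells. It was built from the FUG-Pten backbone, in which GFP and PTEN were joined, by inserting annealed oligonucleotides encoding a T2A peptide into the BsrGI site at the end of GFP. The plasmid is propagated in E. coli through a ColE1/pUC-type origin with ampicillin selection. The catalogue nonetheless lists it as low copy and recommends a recombination-deficient strain, as is common for constructs carrying repeated LTR sequences. The backbone also contains an f1 origin and an SV40/EM7-driven bleomycin/Zeocin resistance cassette. This cassette lies outside the LTR-flanked region, so it is not packaged into virus.

The viral genome is transcribed in packaging cells from a CMV enhancer/promoter fused to a truncated 5' LTR. It contains the Ψ packaging signal with a gag fragment, the Rev response element for nuclear export of the unspliced RNA, and the cPPT/CTS element that aids nuclear import. The internal expression cassette uses the human ubiquitin C promoter to drive a single open reading frame of EGFP, the T2A linker and PTEN. Ribosome skipping at T2A yields separate GFP and PTEN proteins from one transcript, so fluorescence marks transduced cells without leaving PTEN fused to the whole GFP protein. A WPRE downstream enhances transcript stability and expression, followed by a truncated 3' LTR and a bGH polyadenylation signal.

The stated purpose is lentiviral overexpression of human PTEN together with GFP. The associated publication examines autism-associated PTEN mutations and neuronal growth.
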