Features (pLannotate 1.2.2; 32 found; start..end, strand, type, name):
     31..83      -  misc_feature   bom (fragment): basis of mobility region from pBR322
    238..617     +  enhancer       CMV enhancer: human cytomegalovirus immediate early enhancer
    618..817     +  promoter       CMV promoter: human cytomegalovirus (CMV) immediate early promoter
    835..1015    +  LTR            5' LTR (truncated): truncated 5' long terminal repeat (LTR) from HIV-1
   1062..1187    +  misc_feature   HIV-1 Ψ: packaging signal of human immunodeficiency virus type 1
   1171..1534    +  CDS            HIV-1 gag (fragment): gag protein from human immunodeficiency virus 1; gag
   1680..1913    +  misc_feature   RRE: The Rev response element (RRE) of HIV-1 allows for Rev-dependent mRNA export from the nucleus to the cytoplasm.
   2290..2390    +  CDS            Rev (fragment): human immunodeficiency virus 1 (HIV-1) Rev protein; rev; enhances nuclear export of unspliced and incompletely spliced viral mRNAs
   2440..2557    +  misc_feature   cPPT/CTS: central polypurine tract and central termination sequence of HIV-1
   2649..3860    +  promoter       UbC promoter: human ubiquitin C promoter
   3871..3904    -  misc_feature   MCS (fragment): pUC18/19 multiple cloning site
   3914..4630    +  CDS            EGFP: EGFP is a basic (constitutively fluorescent) green fluorescent protein published in 1996, derived from Aequorea victoria. It is reported to be a rapidly-maturing weak dimer with moderate acid sensitivity.
   4703..5911    +  CDS            PTEN: PTEN_HUMAN - Also known as MMAC1, TEP1. Experimental evidence at protein level: Swiss-Prot protein existence level 1. [Isoform alpha]: Functional kinase, like isoform 1 it antagonizes the PI3K-AKT/PKB signaling pathway. Plays a role in mitochondrial energetic metabolism by promoting COX activity and ATP production, via collaboration with isoform 1 in increasing protein levels of PINK1. From Homo sapiens (Human).
   5915..5939    +  misc_feature   MCS (fragment): pBluescript multiple cloning site
   5939..6527    +  misc_feature   WPRE: woodchuck hepatitis virus posttranscriptional regulatory element
   6464..7045    +  CDS            nef (fragment): NEF_HV1H2 - Experimental evidence at protein level: Swiss-Prot protein existence level 1. Extracellular Nef protein targets CD4(+) T-lymphocytes for apoptosis by interacting with CXCR4 surface receptors. From Human immunodeficiency virus type 1 group M subtype B (isolate HXB2) (HIV-1).
   7052..7232    +  LTR            5' LTR (truncated): truncated 5' long terminal repeat (LTR) from HIV-1
   7264..7488    +  polyA_signal   bGH poly(A) signal: bovine growth hormone polyadenylation signal
   7492..7513    +  promoter       SV40 promoter (fragment): SV40 enhancer and early promoter
   7534..7962    +  rep_origin     f1 ori (sequence partly withheld): f1 bacteriophage origin of replication; arrow indicates direction of (+) strand synthesis
   7976..8305    +  promoter       SV40 promoter: SV40 enhancer and early promoter
   8353..8400    +  promoter       EM7 promoter: synthetic bacterial promoter&nbsp
   8419..8793    +  CDS            BleoR: antibiotic-binding protein; Sh ble from Streptoalloteichus hindustanus; confers resistance to bleomycin, phleomycin, and Zeocin™
   8803..8928    +  CDS            ble (fragment): BLE_KLEPN - Experimental evidence at protein level: Swiss-Prot protein existence level 1. Binding protein with a strong affinity to the bleomycin family of antibiotics. Binds to CL990; an antimitotic-antibiotic compound. From Klebsiella pneumoniae.
   8923..9044    +  polyA_signal   SV40 poly(A) signal: SV40 polyadenylation signal
   9115..9137    -  protein_bind   lac operator (fragment): The lac repressor binds to the lac operator to inhibit transcription in E. coli. This inhibition can be relieved by adding lactose or isopropyl-β-D-thiogalactopyranoside (IPTG). lac repressor encoded by lacI
   9141..9171    -  promoter       lac promoter: promoter for the E. coli lac operon
   9186..9207    -  protein_bind   CAP binding site: CAP binding activates transcription in the presence of cAMP. E. coli catabolite activator protein
   9220..9312    -  CDS            lacI (fragment): lac repressor; lacI; The lac repressor binds to the lac operator to inhibit transcription in E. coli. This inhibition can be relieved by adding lactose or isopropyl-β-D-thiogalactopyranoside (IPTG).
   9495..10083   -  rep_origin     ori: high-copy-number ColE1/pMB1/pBR322/pUC origin of replication
  10254..11114   -  CDS            AmpR: β-lactamase; bla; confers resistance to ampicillin, carbenicillin, and related antibiotics
  11115..11219   -  promoter       AmpR promoter: bla
>Addgene plasmid #140738 | FUG-T2A-Pten | addgene full sequence | sequence record 296103 | Addgene NGS Result
GTCGACGGATCGGGAGATCTCCCGATCCCCTATGGTGCACTCTCAGTACAATCTGCTCTGATGCCGCATA
GTTAAGCCAGTATCTGCTCCCTGCTTGTGTGTTGGAGGTCGCTGAGTAGTGCGCGAGCAAAATTTAAGCT
ACAACAAGGCAAGGCTTGACCGACAATTGCATGAAGAATCTGCTTAGGGTTAGGCGTTTTGCGCTGCTTC
GCGATGTACGGGCCAGATATACGCGTTGACATTGATTATTGACTAGTTATTAATAGTAATCAATTACGGG
GTCATTAGTTCATAGCCCATATATGGAGTTCCGCGTTACATAACTTACGGTAAATGGCCCGCCTGGCTGA
CCGCCCAACGACCCCCGCCCATTGACGTCAATAATGACGTATGTTCCCATAGTAACGCCAATAGGGACTT
TCCATTGACGTCAATGGGTGGAGTATTTACGGTAAACTGCCCACTTGGCAGTACATCAAGTGTATCATAT
GCCAAGTACGCCCCCTATTGACGTCAATGACGGTAAATGGCCCGCCTGGCATTATGCCCAGTACATGACC
TTATGGGACTTTCCTACTTGGCAGTACATCTACGTATTAGTCATCGCTATTACCATGGTGATGCGGTTTT
GGCAGTACATCAATGGGCGTGGATAGCGGTTTGACTCACGGGGATTTCCAAGTCTCCACCCCATTGACGT
CAATGGGAGTTTGTTTTGGCACCAAAATCAACGGGACTTTCCAAAATGTCGTAACAACTCCGCCCCATTG
ACGCAAATGGGCGGTAGGCGTGTACGGTGGGAGGTCTATATAAGCAGCGCGTTTTGCCTGTACTGGGTCT
CTCTGGTTAGACCAGATCTGAGCCTGGGAGCTCTCTGGCTAACTAGGGAACCCACTGCTTAAGCCTCAAT
AAAGCTTGCCTTGAGTGCTTCAAGTAGTGTGTGCCCGTCTGTTGTGTGACTCTGGTAACTAGAGATCCCT
CAGACCCTTTTAGTCAGTGTGGAAAATCTCTAGCAGTGGCGCCCGAACAGGGACTTGAAAGCGAAAGGGA
AACCAGAGGAGCTCTCTCGACGCAGGACTCGGCTTGCTGAAGCGCGCACGGCAAGAGGCGAGGGGCGGCG
ACTGGTGAGTACGCCAAAAATTTTGACTAGCGGAGGCTAGAAGGAGAGAGATGGGTGCGAGAGCGTCAGT
ATTAAGCGGGGGAGAATTAGATCGCGATGGGAAAAAATTCGGTTAAGGCCAGGGGGAAAGAAAAAATATA
AATTAAAACATATAGTATGGGCAAGCAGGGAGCTAGAACGATTCGCAGTTAATCCTGGCCTGTTAGAAAC
ATCAGAAGGCTGTAGACAAATACTGGGACAGCTACAACCATCCCTTCAGACAGGATCAGAAGAACTTAGA
TCATTATATAATACAGTAGCAACCCTCTATTGTGTGCATCAAAGGATAGAGATAAAAGACACCAAGGAAG
CTTTAGACAAGATAGAGGAAGAGCAAAACAAAAGTAAGACCACCGCACAGCAAGCGGCCGCTGATCTTCA
GACCTGGAGGAGGAGATATGAGGGACAATTGGAGAAGTGAATTATATAAATATAAAGTAGTAAAAATTGA
ACCATTAGGAGTAGCACCCACCAAGGCAAAGAGAAGAGTGGTGCAGAGAGAAAAAAGAGCAGTGGGAATA
GGAGCTTTGTTCCTTGGGTTCTTGGGAGCAGCAGGAAGCACTATGGGCGCAGCGTCAATGACGCTGACGG
TACAGGCCAGACAATTATTGTCTGGTATAGTGCAGCAGCAGAACAATTTGCTGAGGGCTATTGAGGCGCA
ACAGCATCTGTTGCAACTCACAGTCTGGGGCATCAAGCAGCTCCAGGCAAGAATCCTGGCTGTGGAAAGA
TACCTAAAGGATCAACAGCTCCTGGGGATTTGGGGTTGCTCTGGAAAACTCATTTGCACCACTGCTGTGC
CTTGGAATGCTAGTTGGAGTAATAAATCTCTGGAACAGATTTGGAATCACACGACCTGGATGGAGTGGGA
CAGAGAAATTAACAATTACACAAGCTTAATACACTCCTTAATTGAAGAATCGCAAAACCAGCAAGAAAAG
AATGAACAAGAATTATTGGAATTAGATAAATGGGCAAGTTTGTGGAATTGGTTTAACATAACAAATTGGC
TGTGGTATATAAAATTATTCATAATGATAGTAGGAGGCTTGGTAGGTTTAAGAATAGTTTTTGCTGTACT
TTCTATAGTGAATAGAGTTAGGCAGGGATATTCACCATTATCGTTTCAGACCCACCTCCCAACCCCGAGG
GGACCCGACAGGCCCGAAGGAATAGAAGAAGAAGGTGGAGAGAGAGACAGAGACAGATCCATTCGATTAG
TGAACGGATCGGCACTGCGTGCGCCAATTCTGCAGACAAATGGCAGTATTCATCCACAATTTTAAAAGAA
AAGGGGGGATTGGGGGGTACAGTGCAGGGGAAAGAATAGTAGACATAATAGCAACAGACATACAAACTAA
AGAATTACAAAAACAAATTACAAAAATTCAAAATTTTCGGGTTTATTACAGGGACAGCAGAGATCCAGTT
TGGTTAATCGCATGCTAGCTAGTTCGAACCTTAATTAACCCGTGTCGGCTCCAGATCTGGCCTCCGCGCC
GGGTTTTGGCGCCTCCCGCGGGCGCCCCCCTCCTCACGGCGAGCGCTGCCACGTCAGACGAAGGGCGCAG
CGAGCGTCCTGATCCTTCCGCCCGGACGCTCAGGACAGCGGCCCGCTGCTCATAAGACTCGGCCTTAGAA
CCCCAGTATCAGCAGAAGGACATTTTAGGACGGGACTTGGGTGACTCTAGGGCACTGGTTTTCTTTCCAG
AGAGCGGAACAGGCGAGGAAAAGTAGTCCCTTCTCGGCGATTCTGCGGAGGGATCTCCGTGGGGCGGTGA
ACGCCGATGATTATATAAGGACGCGCCGGGTGTGGCACAGCTAGTTCCGTCGCAGCCGGGATTTGGGTCG
CGGTTCTTGTTTGTGGATCGCTGTGATCGTCACTTGGTGAGTAGCGGGCTGCTGGGCTGGCCGGGGCTTT
CGTGGCCGCCGGGCCGCTCGGTGGGACGGAAGCGTGTGGAGAGACCGCCAAGGGCTGTAGTCTGGGTCCG
CGAGCAAGGTTGCCCTGAACTGGGGGTTGGGGGGAGCGCAGCAAAATGGCGGCTGTTCCCGAGTCTTGAA
TGGAAGACGCTTGTGAGGCGGGCTGTGAGGTCGTTGAAACAAGGTGGGGGGCATGGTGGGCGGCAAGAAC
CCAAGGTCTTGAGGCCTTCGCTAATGCGGGAAAGCTCTTATTCGGGTGAGATGGGCTGGGGCACCATCTG
GGGACCCTGACGTGAAGTTTGTCACTGACTGGAGAACTCGGTTTGTCGTCTGTTGCGGGGGCGGCAGTTA
TGGCGGTGCCGTTGGGCAGTGCACCCGTACCTTTGGGAGCGCGCGCCCTCGTCGTGTCGTGACGTCACCC
GTTCTGTTGGCTTATAATGCAGGGTGGGGCCACCTGCCGGTAGGTGTGCGGTAGGCTTTTCTCCGTCGCA
GGACGCAGGGTTCGGGCCTAGGGTAGGCTCTCCTGAATCGACAGGCGCCGGACCTCTGGTGAGGGGAGGG
ATAAGTGAGGCGTCAGTTTCTTTGGTCGGTTTTATGTACCTATCTTCTTAAGTAGCTGAAGCTCCGGTTT
TGAACTATGCGCTCGGGGTTGGCGAGTGTGTTTTGTGAAGTTTTTTAGGCACCTTTTGAAATGTAATCAT
TTGGGTCAATATGTAATTTTCAGTGTTAGACTAGTAAATTGTCCGCTAAATTCTGGCCGTTTTTGGCTTT
TTTGTTAGACGAAGCTTGGGCTGCAGGTCGACTCTAGAGGATCCCCGGGTACCGGTCGCCACCATGGTGA
GCAAGGGCGAGGAGCTGTTCACCGGGGTGGTGCCCATCCTGGTCGAGCTGGACGGCGACGTAAACGGCCA
CAAGTTCAGCGTGTCCGGCGAGGGCGAGGGCGATGCCACCTACGGCAAGCTGACCCTGAAGTTCATCTGC
ACCACCGGCAAGCTGCCCGTGCCCTGGCCCACCCTCGTGACCACCCTGACCTACGGCGTGCAGTGCTTCA
GCCGCTACCCCGACCACATGAAGCAGCACGACTTCTTCAAGTCCGCCATGCCCGAAGGCTACGTCCAGGA
GCGCACCATCTTCTTCAAGGACGACGGCAACTACAAGACCCGCGCCGAGGTGAAGTTCGAGGGCGACACC
CTGGTGAACCGCATCGAGCTGAAGGGCATCGACTTCAAGGAGGACGGCAACATCCTGGGGCACAAGCTGG
AGTACAACTACAACAGCCACAACGTCTATATCATGGCCGACAAGCAGAAGAACGGCATCAAGGTGAACTT
CAAGATCCGCCACAACATCGAGGACGGCAGCGTGCAGCTCGCCGACCACTACCAGCAGAACACCCCCATC
GGCGACGGCCCCGTGCTGCTGCCCGACAACCACTACCTGAGCACCCAGTCCGCCCTGAGCAAAGACCCCA
ACGAGAAGCGCGATCACATGGTCCTGCTGGAGTTCGTGACCGCCGCCGGGATCACTCTCGGCATGGACGA
GCTGTACAAGGAGGGCAGAGGAAGTCTTCTAACATGCGGTGACGTGGAGGAGAATCCCGGCCCTAAGTAC
AAGAAAGGATCCATGACAGCCATCATCAAAGAGATCGTTAGCAGAAACAAAAGGAGATATCAAGAGGATG
GATTCGACTTAGACTTGACCTATATTTATCCAAACATTATTGCTATGGGATTTCCTGCAGAAAGACTTGA
AGGCGTATACAGGAACAATATTGATGATGTAGTAAGGTTTTTGGATTCAAAGCATAAAAACCATTACAAG
ATATACAATCTTTGTGCTGAAAGACATTATGACACCGCCAAATTTAATTGCAGAGTTGCACAATATCCTT
TTGAAGACCATAACCCACCACAGCTAGAACTTATCAAACCCTTTTGTGAAGATCTTGACCAATGGCTAAG
TGAAGATGACAATCATGTTGCAGCAATTCACTGTAAAGCTGGAAAGGGACGAACTGGTGTAATGATATGT
GCATATTTATTACATCGGGGCAAATTTTTAAAGGCACAAGAGGCCCTAGATTTCTATGGGGAAGTAAGGA
CCAGAGACAAAAAGGGAGTAACTATTCCCAGTCAGAGGCGCTATGTGTATTATTATAGCTACCTGTTAAA
GAATCATCTGGATTATAGACCAGTGGCACTGTTGTTTCACAAGATGATGTTTGAAACTATTCCAATGTTC
AGTGGCGGAACTTGCAATCCTCAGTTTGTGGTCTGCCAGCTAAAGGTCAAAATTTACTCGTCCAATTCAG
GACCCACACGACGGGAAGACAAGTTCATGTACTTTGAGTTCCCTCAGCCGTTACCTGTGTGTGGTGATAT
CAAAGTAGAGTTCTTCCACAAACAGAACAAGATGCTAAAAAAGGACAAAATGTTTCACTTTTGGGTAAAT
ACATTCTTCATACCAGGACCAGAGGAAACCTCAGAAAAAGTAGAAAATGGAAGTCTATGTGATCAAGAAA
TCGATAGCATTTGCAGTATAGAGCGTGCAGATAATGACAAGGAATATCTAGTACTTACTTTAACAAAAAA
TGATCTTGACAAAGCAAATAAAGACAAAGCCAACCGATACTTTTCTCCAAATTTTAAGGTGAAGCTGTAC
TTCACAAAAACAGTAGAGGAGCCGTCAAATCCAGAGGCTAGCAGTTCAACTTCTGTAACACCAGATGTTA
GTGACAATGAACCTGATCATTATAGATATTCTGACACCACTGACTCTGATCCAGAGAATGAACCTTTTGA
TGAAGATCAGCATACACAAATTACAAAAGTCTGAGAATTCGATATCAAGCTTATCGATAATCAACCTCTG
GATTACAAAATTTGTGAAAGATTGACTGGTATTCTTAACTATGTTGCTCCTTTTACGCTATGTGGATACG
CTGCTTTAATGCCTTTGTATCATGCTATTGCTTCCCGTATGGCTTTCATTTTCTCCTCCTTGTATAAATC
CTGGTTGCTGTCTCTTTATGAGGAGTTGTGGCCCGTTGTCAGGCAACGTGGCGTGGTGTGCACTGTGTTT
GCTGACGCAACCCCCACTGGTTGGGGCATTGCCACCACCTGTCAGCTCCTTTCCGGGACTTTCGCTTTCC
CCCTCCCTATTGCCACGGCGGAACTCATCGCCGCCTGCCTTGCCCGCTGCTGGACAGGGGCTCGGCTGTT
GGGCACTGACAATTCCGTGGTGTTGTCGGGGAAATCATCGTCCTTTCCTTGGCTGCTCGCCTGTGTTGCC
ACCTGGATTCTGCGCGGGACGTCCTTCTGCTACGTCCCTTCGGCCCTCAATCCAGCGGACCTTCCTTCCC
GCGGCCTGCTGCCGGCTCTGCGGCCTCTTCCGCGTCTTCGCCTTCGCCCTCAGACGAGTCGGATCTCCCT
TTGGGCCGCCTCCCCGCATCGATACCGTCGACCTCGAGACCTAGAAAAACATGGAGCAATCACAAGTAGC
AATACAGCAGCTACCAATGCTGATTGTGCCTGGCTAGAAGCACAAGAGGAGGAGGAGGTGGGTTTTCCAG
TCACACCTCAGGTACCTTTAAGACCAATGACTTACAAGGCAGCTGTAGATCTTAGCCACTTTTTAAAAGA
AAAGGGGGGACTGGAAGGGCTAATTCACTCCCAACGAAGACAAGATATCCTTGATCTGTGGATCTACCAC
ACACAAGGCTACTTCCCTGATTGGCAGAACTACACACCAGGGCCAGGGATCAGATATCCACTGACCTTTG
GATGGTGCTACAAGCTAGTACCAGTTGAGCAAGAGAAGGTAGAAGAAGCCAATGAAGGAGAGAACACCCG
CTTGTTACACCCTGTGAGCCTGCATGGGATGGATGACCCGGAGAGAGAAGTATTAGAGTGGAGGTTTGAC
AGCCGCCTAGCATTTCATCACATGGCCCGAGAGCTGCATCCGGACTGTACTGGGTCTCTCTGGTTAGACC
AGATCTGAGCCTGGGAGCTCTCTGGCTAACTAGGGAACCCACTGCTTAAGCCTCAATAAAGCTTGCCTTG
AGTGCTTCAAGTAGTGTGTGCCCGTCTGTTGTGTGACTCTGGTAACTAGAGATCCCTCAGACCCTTTTAG
TCAGTGTGGAAAATCTCTAGCAGGGCCCGTTTAAACCCGCTGATCAGCCTCGACTGTGCCTTCTAGTTGC
CAGCCATCTGTTGTTTGCCCCTCCCCCGTGCCTTCCTTGACCCTGGAAGGTGCCACTCCCACTGTCCTTT
CCTAATAAAATGAGGAAATTGCATCGCATTGTCTGAGTAGGTGTCATTCTATTCTGGGGGGTGGGGTGGG
GCAGGACAGCAAGGGGGAGGATTGGGAAGACAATAGCAGGCATGCTGGGGATGCGGTGGGCTCTATGGCT
TCTGAGGCGGAAAGAACCAGCTGGGGCTCTAGGGGGTATCCCC
[124 nt withheld, positions 7534-7657]
C
[91 nt withheld, positions 7659-7749]
A
[49 nt withheld, positions 7751-7799]
CCTTTGACGTTGGAGTCCACGTTCTTT
[37 nt withheld, positions 7827-7863]
ACCCTATCTCGGTCTATTCTTTTGATTTATAAGGGATTTTGCCGATTTCGGCCTATTGGTTAAAAAATGA
GCTGATTTAACAAAAATTTAACGCGAATTAATTCTGTGGAATGTGTGTCAGTTAGGGTGTGGAAAGTCCC
CAGGCTCCCCAGCAGGCAGAAGTATGCAAAGCATGCATCTCAATTAGTCAGCAACCAGGTGTGGAAAGTC
CCCAGGCTCCCCAGCAGGCAGAAGTATGCAAAGCATGCATCTCAATTAGTCAGCAACCATAGTCCCGCCC
CTAACTCCGCCCATCCCGCCCCTAACTCCGCCCAGTTCCGCCCATTCTCCGCCCCATGGCTGACTAATTT
TTTTTATTTATGCAGAGGCCGAGGCCGCCTCTGCCTCTGAGCTATTCCAGAAGTAGTGAGGAGGCTTTTT
TGGAGGCCTAGGCTTTTGCAAAAAGCTCCCGGGAGCTTGTATATCCATTTTCGGATCTGATCAGCACGTG
TTGACAATTAATCATCGGCATAGTATATCGGCATAGTATAATACGACAAGGTGAGGAACTAAACCATGGC
CAAGTTGACCAGTGCCGTTCCGGTGCTCACCGCGCGCGACGTCGCCGGAGCGGTCGAGTTCTGGACCGAC
CGGCTCGGGTTCTCCCGGGACTTCGTGGAGGACGACTTCGCCGGTGTGGTCCGGGACGACGTGACCCTGT
TCATCAGCGCGGTCCAGGACCAGGTGGTGCCGGACAACACCCTGGCCTGGGTGTGGGTGCGCGGCCTGGA
CGAGCTGTACGCCGAGTGGTCGGAGGTCGTGTCCACGAACTTCCGGGACGCCTCCGGGCCGGCCATGACC
GAGATCGGCGAGCAGCCGTGGGGGCGGGAGTTCGCCCTGCGCGACCCGGCCGGCAACTGCGTGCACTTCG
TGGCCGAGGAGCAGGACTGACACGTGCTACGAGATTTCGATTCCACCGCCGCCTTCTATGAAAGGTTGGG
CTTCGGAATCGTTTTCCGGGACGCCGGCTGGATGATCCTCCAGCGCGGGGATCTCATGCTGGAGTTCTTC
GCCCACCCCAACTTGTTTATTGCAGCTTATAATGGTTACAAATAAAGCAATAGCATCACAAATTTCACAA
ATAAAGCATTTTTTTCACTGCATTCTAGTTGTGGTTTGTCCAAACTCATCAATGTATCTTATCATGTCTG
TATACCGTCGACCTCTAGCTAGAGCTTGGCGTAATCATGGTCATAGCTGTTTCCTGTGTGAAATTGTTAT
CCGCTCACAATTCCACACAACATACGAGCCGGAAGCATAAAGTGTAAAGCCTGGGGTGCCTAATGAGTGA
GCTAACTCACATTAATTGCGTTGCGCTCACTGCCCGCTTTCCAGTCGGGAAACCTGTCGTGCCAGCTGCA
TTAATGAATCGGCCAACGCGCGGGGAGAGGCGGTTTGCGTATTGGGCGCTCTTCCGCTTCCTCGCTCACT
GACTCGCTGCGCTCGGTCGTTCGGCTGCGGCGAGCGGTATCAGCTCACTCAAAGGCGGTAATACGGTTAT
CCACAGAATCAGGGGATAACGCAGGAAAGAACATGTGAGCAAAAGGCCAGCAAAAGGCCAGGAACCGTAA
AAAGGCCGCGTTGCTGGCGTTTTTCCATAGGCTCCGCCCCCCTGACGAGCATCACAAAAATCGACGCTCA
AGTCAGAGGTGGCGAAACCCGACAGGACTATAAAGATACCAGGCGTTTCCCCCTGGAAGCTCCCTCGTGC
GCTCTCCTGTTCCGACCCTGCCGCTTACCGGATACCTGTCCGCCTTTCTCCCTTCGGGAAGCGTGGCGCT
TTCTCATAGCTCACGCTGTAGGTATCTCAGTTCGGTGTAGGTCGTTCGCTCCAAGCTGGGCTGTGTGCAC
GAACCCCCCGTTCAGCCCGACCGCTGCGCCTTATCCGGTAACTATCGTCTTGAGTCCAACCCGGTAAGAC
ACGACTTATCGCCACTGGCAGCAGCCACTGGTAACAGGATTAGCAGAGCGAGGTATGTAGGCGGTGCTAC
AGAGTTCTTGAAGTGGTGGCCTAACTACGGCTACACTAGAAGAACAGTATTTGGTATCTGCGCTCTGCTG
AAGCCAGTTACCTTCGGAAAAAGAGTTGGTAGCTCTTGATCCGGCAAACAAACCACCGCTGGTAGCGGTG
GTTTTTTTGTTTGCAAGCAGCAGATTACGCGCAGAAAAAAAGGATCTCAAGAAGATCCTTTGATCTTTTC
TACGGGGTCTGACGCTCAGTGGAACGAAAACTCACGTTAAGGGATTTTGGTCATGAGATTATCAAAAAGG
ATCTTCACCTAGATCCTTTTAAATTAAAAATGAAGTTTTAAATCAATCTAAAGTATATATGAGTAAACTT
GGTCTGACAGTTACCAATGCTTAATCAGTGAGGCACCTATCTCAGCGATCTGTCTATTTCGTTCATCCAT
AGTTGCCTGACTCCCCGTCGTGTAGATAACTACGATACGGGAGGGCTTACCATCTGGCCCCAGTGCTGCA
ATGATACCGCGAGACCCACGCTCACCGGCTCCAGATTTATCAGCAATAAACCAGCCAGCCGGAAGGGCCG
AGCGCAGAAGTGGTCCTGCAACTTTATCCGCCTCCATCCAGTCTATTAATTGTTGCCGGGAAGCTAGAGT
AAGTAGTTCGCCAGTTAATAGTTTGCGCAACGTTGTTGCCATTGCTACAGGCATCGTGGTGTCACGCTCG
TCGTTTGGTATGGCTTCATTCAGCTCCGGTTCCCAACGATCAAGGCGAGTTACATGATCCCCCATGTTGT
GCAAAAAAGCGGTTAGCTCCTTCGGTCCTCCGATCGTTGTCAGAAGTAAGTTGGCCGCAGTGTTATCACT
CATGGTTATGGCAGCACTGCATAATTCTCTTACTGTCATGCCATCCGTAAGATGCTTTTCTGTGACTGGT
GAGTACTCAACCAAGTCATTCTGAGAATAGTGTATGCGGCGACCGAGTTGCTCTTGCCCGGCGTCAATAC
GGGATAATACCGCGCCACATAGCAGAACTTTAAAAGTGCTCATCATTGGAAAACGTTCTTCGGGGCGAAA
ACTCTCAAGGATCTTACCGCTGTTGAGATCCAGTTCGATGTAACCCACTCGTGCACCCAACTGATCTTCA
GCATCTTTTACTTTCACCAGCGTTTCTGGGTGAGCAAAAACAGGAAGGCAAAATGCCGCAAAAAAGGGAA
TAAGGGCGACACGGAAATGTTGAATACTCATACTCTTCCTTTTTCAATATTATTGAAGCATTTATCAGGG
TTATTGTCTCATGAGCGGATACATATTTGAATGTATTTAGAAAAATAAACAAATAGGGGTTCCGCGCACA
TTTCCCCGAAAAGTGCCACCTGAC
